Addgene plasmid #217996: pMBS-840
Purpose: 3xHA epitope tag for protein detection
Depositing lab: Michael Schroda. Depositing organization: Rheinland-Pfälzische Technische Universität Kaiserslautern. Publication: A Modular Cloning Toolkit for the production of recombinant proteins in Leishmania tarentolae. Hieronimus K, Donauer T, Klein J, Hinkel B, Spanle JV, Probst A, Niemeyer J, Kibrom S, Kiefer AM, Schneider L, Husemann B, Bischoff E, Mohring S, Bayer N, Klein D, Engels A, Ziehmer BG, Stiebeta J, Moroka P, Schroda M, Deponte M. Microb Cell. 2024 Apr 30;11:128-142. doi: 10.15698/mic2024.04.821. eCollection 2024. PubMed 38799406.
Backbone
  Vector backbone: pAGM1276
  Backbone manufacturer: Sylvestre Marillonnet (Addgene plasmid #47986)
  Backbone size w/o insert (bp): 2845
  Total vector size (bp): 2350
  Vector type: Synthetic Biology
Growth in bacteria
  Bacterial resistance: Spectinomycin, 50 μg/mL
  Growth temperature: 37°C
  Growth strain: DH5alpha
  Copy number: High Copy
Gene/Insert
  Gene/Insert name: 3xHA
  Species: Synthetic
  Insert size (bp): 107
  Cloning method: Golden Gate
  Sequencing primers: 5′ CAATACGCAAACCGCCTCTCC; 3′ AATAGGCGTATCACGAGGC
Terms and licenses: Academic/Nonprofit Terms; Industry Terms: Not Available to Industry
Depositor comments: Level 0 MoClo Part Position B2, insert can be released via BsaI digest
How to cite: pMBS-840 was a gift from Michael Schroda (Addgene plasmid # 217996 ; http://n2t.net/addgene:217996 ; RRID:Addgene_217996)
