[The description below was written by a language model from this plasmid's Addgene catalogue record and pLannotate feature annotations shown in this document.]
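Description:
pMBS-840 is a Level 0 Modular Cloning (MoClo) part plasmid that carries a synthetic triple haemagglutinin (3xHA) epitope tag, deposited as part of a Golden Gate toolkit for producing recombinant proteins in Leishmania tarentolae. It is built on the pAGM1276 Level 0 acceptor backbone and is classed as a synthetic biology vector. It is not itself an expression construct: the record lists no promoter or terminator driving the tag, and the plasmid serves only to store and supply the part in E. coli. Propagation relies on a high-copy ColE1/pUC-type origin, and selection is by spectinomycin through the aadA gene, which the annotation places downstream of a bla (AmpR) promoter. The short lacI, integrase and gentamicin acetyltransferase fragments flagged in the feature table are probably backbone and resistance-cassette remnants rather than functional genes.

The insert is about 107 bp and occupies MoClo position B2, a slot defined by the standard's fixed fusion overhangs. According to the depositor, BsaI digestion releases the fragment, so it can be combined with other Level 0 parts (promoters, coding sequences, terminators and so on) in a one-pot Golden Gate reaction to build a Level 1 transcription unit encoding an HA-tagged protein. The tag then allows the fusion protein to be detected with anti-HA antibodies. The automated annotation did not pick up the 3xHA insert itself, so its exact location in the roughly 2.35 kb sequence is not shown. The total size is smaller than the listed backbone size, which would be consistent with the insert replacing a larger placeholder cassette in the acceptor vector.
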