Features (pLannotate 1.2.2; 6 found; start..end, strand, type, name):
     23..611     +  rep_origin     ori: high-copy-number ColE1/pMB1/pBR322/pUC origin of replication
    794..843     +  CDS            lacI (fragment): lac repressor; lacI; The lac repressor binds to the lac operator to inhibit transcription in E. coli. This inhibition can be relieved by adding lactose or isopropyl-β-D-thiogalactopyranoside (IPTG).
   1087..1191    +  promoter       AmpR promoter: bla
   1182..1262    -  CDS            int (fragment): INT2_ECOLX - Protein inferred from homology: Swiss-Prot protein existence level 3. Putative integrase believed to be involved in the insertion of antibiotic resistance genes into plasmids and transposons. From Escherichia coli.
   1350..1406    +  CDS            GmR (fragment): gentamycin acetyltransferase; aacC1; confers resistance to gentamycin
   1413..2201    +  CDS            aadA: S3AD_ECOLX - Experimental evidence at protein level: Swiss-Prot protein existence level 1. Mediates bacterial resistance to the antibiotics streptomycin and spectinomycin. From Escherichia coli.
>Addgene plasmid #217996 | pMBS-840 | addgene full sequence | sequence record 434406 | Addgene NGS Result
TAGAAAAGATCAAAGGATCTTCTTGAGATCCTTTTTTTCTGCGCGTAATCTGCTGCTTGCAAACAAAAAA
ACCACCGCTACCAGCGGTGGTTTGTTTGCCGGATCAAGAGCTACCAACTCTTTTTCCGAAGGTAACTGGC
TTCAGCAGAGCGCAGATACCAAATACTGTTCTTCTAGTGTAGCCGTAGTTAGGCCACCACTTCAAGAACT
CTGTAGCACCGCCTACATACCTCGCTCTGCTAATCCTGTTACCAGTGGCTGCTGCCAGTGGCGATAAGTC
GTGTCTTACCGGGTTGGACTCAAGACGATAGTTACCGGATAAGGCGCAGCGGTCGGGCTGAACGGGGGGT
TCGTGCACACAGCCCAGCTTGGAGCGAACGACCTACACCGAACTGAGATACCTACAGCGTGAGCTATGAG
AAAGCGCCACGCTTCCCGAAGGGAGAAAGGCGGACAGGTATCCGGTAAGCGGCAGGGTCGGAACAGGAGA
GCGCACGAGGGAGCTTCCAGGGGGAAACGCCTGGTATCTTTATAGTCCTGTCGGGTTTCGCCACCTCTGA
CTTGAGCGTCGATTTTTGTGATGCTCGTCAGGGGGGCGGAGCCTATGGAAAAACGCCAGCAACGCGGCCT
TTTTACGGTTCCTGGCCTTTTGCTGGCCTTTTGCTCACATGTTCTTTCCTGCGTTATCCCCTGATTCTGT
GGATAACCGTATTACCGCCTTTGAGTGAGCTGATACCGCTCGCCGCAGCCGAACGACCGAGCGCAGCGAG
TCAGTGAGCGAGGAAGCGGAAGAGCGCCCAATACGCAAACCGCCTCTCCCCGCGCGTTGGCCGATTCATT
AATCACTCTGTGGTCTCACCATGTACCCCTACGACGTGCCCGACTACGCTGGCTCCTACCCGTACGACGT
CCCCGACTACGCTGGCAGCTACCCTTACGACGTGCCGGACTACGCTGCCGCAATGTGAGACCACGAAGTG
GCTCTTCAGTGGACGAAAGGGCCTCGTGATACGCCTATTTTTATAGGTTAATGTCATGATAATAATGGTT
TCTTAGACGTCAGGTGGCACTTTTCGGGGAAATGTGCGCGGAACCCCTATTTGTTTATTTTTCTAAATAC
ATTCAAATATGTATCCGCTCATGAGACAATAACCCTGATAAATGCTTCAATAATATTGAAAAAGGAAGAG
TATGCGCTCACGCAACTGGTCCAGAACCTTGACCGAACGCAGCGGTGGTAACGGCGCAGTGGCGGTTTTC
ATGGCTTGTTATGACTGTTTTTTTTTGGGGTACAGTCTATGCCTCGGGCATCCAAGCAGCAAGCGCGTTA
CGCCGTGGGTCGATGTTTGATGTTATGGAGCAGCAACGATGTTACGCAGCAGGGCAGTCGCCCTAAAACA
AAGTTAAACATCATGAGGGAAGCGGTGATCGCCGAAGTATCGACTCAACTATCAGAGGTAGTTGGCGTCA
TCGAGCGCCATCTCGAACCGACGTTGCTGGCCGTACATTTGTACGGCTCCGCAGTGGATGGCGGCCTGAA
GCCACACAGCGATATTGATTTGCTGGTTACGGTGACCGTAAGGCTTGATGAAACAACGCGGCGAGCTTTG
ATCAACGACCTTTTGGAAACTTCGGCTTCCCCTGGAGAGAGCGAGATTCTCCGCGCTGTAGAAGTCACCA
TTGTTGTGCACGACGACATCATTCCGTGGCGTTATCCAGCTAAGCGCGAACTGCAATTTGGAGAATGGCA
GCGCAATGACATTCTTGCAGGTATCTTCGAGCCAGCCACGATCGACATTGATCTGGCTATCTTGCTGACA
AAAGCAAGAGAACATAGCGTTGCCTTGGTAGGTCCAGCGGCGGAGGAACTCTTTGATCCGGTTCCTGAAC
AGGATCTATTTGAGGCGCTAAATGAAACCTTAACGCTATGGAACTCGCCGCCCGACTGGGCTGGCGATGA
GCGAAATGTAGTGCTTACGTTGTCCCGCATTTGGTACAGCGCAGTAACCGGCAAAATCGCGCCGAAGGAT
GTCGCTGCCGACTGGGCAATGGAGCGCCTGCCGGCCCAGTATCAGCCCGTCATACTTGAAGCTAGACAGG
CTTATCTTGGACAAGAAGAAGATCGCTTGGCCTCGCGCGCAGATCAGTTGGAAGAATTTGTCCATTACGT
AAAAGGCGAGATCACCAAGGTAGTCGGCAAATAACTGTCAGACCAAGTTTACTCATATATACTTTAGATT
GATTTAAAACTTCATTTTTAATTTAAAAGGATCTAGGTGAAGATCCTTTTTGATAATCTCATGACCAAAA
TCCCTTAACGTGAGTTTTCGTTCCACTGAGCGTCAGACCCCG
